Addgene plasmid #121035: T16m
Purpose: MoClo golden gate assembly DE part for L3S2P55 (256x-strength synthetic terminator; see DOI: 10.1038/nmeth.2515). Please see Supplemental Documents for annotated Genbank file.
Depositing lab: Richard Murray.
Backbone
  Vector backbone: DVA
  Backbone size w/o insert (bp): 2100
  Vector type: Synthetic Biology
Growth in bacteria
  Bacterial resistance: Ampicillin, 100 μg/mL
  Growth temperature: 37°C
  Growth strain: JM109
  Copy number: High Copy
Gene/Insert
  Gene/Insert name: L3S2P55 (synthetic Voigt terminator)
  Species: Synthetic
  Insert size (bp): 70
  Cloning method: Gibson Cloning
  Sequencing primers: 5′ AAATAGGCGTATCACGAGGCA; 3′ TTACCGCCTTTGAGTGAGCTG
Terms and licenses: Academic/Nonprofit Terms; Industry Terms: Not Available to Industry
How to cite: T16m was a gift from Richard Murray (Addgene plasmid # 121035 ; http://n2t.net/addgene:121035 ; RRID:Addgene_121035)
