[The description below was written by a language model from this plasmid's Addgene catalogue record and pLannotate feature annotations shown in this document.]
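Description:
T16m is a small synthetic-biology part plasmid (about 2.2 kb in the sequenced record) that stores a single transcriptional terminator as a basic part for MoClo Golden Gate assembly. It is built on the DVA backbone, a roughly 2.1 kb destination vector. The backbone carries a high-copy ColE1/pUC-type origin of replication and a β-lactamase gene driven by its native bla promoter, so the plasmid is propagated in E. coli under ampicillin selection. The feature table also shows a BioBrick prefix and suffix flanking a short cloning region, with a putative bacterial terminator just upstream of the prefix. Such a terminator typically insulates the part site from read-through transcription originating in the backbone.

The payload is L3S2P55, a synthetic terminator of about 70 bp from a published library of characterised strong terminators, described in the record as having 256-fold termination strength. The automated annotation does not label the insert itself, but the interval between the BioBrick prefix and suffix is consistent in size with it. The part is designated a "DE" part, meaning it is released with the overhangs assigned to the D and E positions of the MoClo scheme. This slot is used for terminators, so that in a one-pot Type IIS restriction-ligation reaction the part joins downstream of promoter, ribosome binding site and coding sequence parts to complete a transcription unit. The specific Type IIS enzyme sites and overhang sequences are not listed in the record. The plasmid has no expression cassette of its own and serves as a reusable source of a strong, compact terminator for building bacterial or cell-free genetic circuits.
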