Features (pLannotate 1.2.2; 6 found; start..end, strand, type, name):
     49..92      -  terminator     bacterial terminator: putative bacterial transcription terminator
     95..116     +  misc_feature   BioBrick prefix: BioBrick prefix for parts that do not start with "ATG"
    208..228     +  misc_feature   BioBrick suffix: universal suffix for all parts
    405..993     -  rep_origin     ori: high-copy-number ColE1/pMB1/pBR322/pUC origin of replication
   1164..2024    -  CDS            AmpR: β-lactamase; bla; confers resistance to ampicillin, carbenicillin, and related antibiotics
   2025..2129    -  promoter       AmpR promoter: bla
>Addgene plasmid #121035 | T16m | addgene full sequence | sequence record 245903 | Addgene NGS Result
TTATTATCATGACATTAACCTATAAAAATAGGCGTATCACGAGGCAGAATTTCAGATAAAAAAAATCCTT
AGCTTTCGCTAAGGATGATTTCTGGAATTCGCGGCCGCTTCTAGAGACTAGTGGGTCTCAAGGTACGGTC
GGTACCAAAGACGAACAATAAGACGCTGAAAAGCGTCTTTTTTCGTTTTGGTCCCGGCTTAGAGACCTAC
TAGTAGCGGCCGCTGCAGGCTTCCTCGCTCACTGACTCGCTGCGCTCGGTCGTTCGGCTGCGGCGAGCGG
TATCAGCTCACTCAAAGGCGGTAATACGGTTATCCACAGAATCAGGGGATAACGCAGGAAAGAACATGTG
AGCAAAAGGCCAGCAAAAGGCCAGGAACCGTAAAAAGGCCGCGTTGCTGGCGTTTTTCCACAGGCTCCGC
CCCCCTGACGAGCATCACAAAAATCGACGCTCAAGTCAGAGGTGGCGAAACCCGACAGGACTATAAAGAT
ACCAGGCGTTTCCCCCTGGAAGCTCCCTCGTGCGCTCTCCTGTTCCGACCCTGCCGCTTACCGGATACCT
GTCCGCCTTTCTCCCTTCGGGAAGCGTGGCGCTTTCTCATAGCTCACGCTGTAGGTATCTCAGTTCGGTG
TAGGTCGTTCGCTCCAAGCTGGGCTGTGTGCACGAACCCCCCGTTCAGCCCGACCGCTGCGCCTTATCCG
GTAACTATCGTCTTGAGTCCAACCCGGTAAGACACGACTTATCGCCACTGGCAGCAGCCACTGGTAACAG
GATTAGCAGAGCGAGGTATGTAGGCGGTGCTACAGAGTTCTTGAAGTGGTGGCCTAACTACGGCTACACT
AGAAGAACAGTATTTGGTATCTGCGCTCTGCTGAAGCCAGTTACCTTCGGAAAAAGAGTTGGTAGCTCTT
GATCCGGCAAACAAACCACCGCTGGTAGCGGTGGTTTTTTTGTTTGCAAGCAGCAGATTACGCGCAGAAA
AAAAGGATCTCAAGAAGATCCTTTGATCTTTTCTACGGGGTCTGACGCTCAGTGGAACGAAAACTCACGT
TAAGGGATTTTGGTCATGAGATTATCAAAAAGGATCTTCACCTAGATCCTTTTAAATTAAAAATGAAGTT
TTAAATCAATCTAAAGTATATATGAGTAAACTTGGTCTGACAGTTACCAATGCTTAATCAGTGAGGCACC
TATCTCAGCGATCTGTCTATTTCGTTCATCCATAGTTGCCTGACTCCCCGTCGTGTAGATAACTACGATA
CGGGAGGGCTTACCATCTGGCCCCAGTGCTGCAATGATACCGCGCGACCCACGCTCACCGGCTCCAGATT
TATCAGCAATAAACCAGCCAGCCGGAAGGGCCGAGCGCAGAAGTGGTCCTGCAACTTTATCCGCCTCCAT
CCAGTCTATTAATTGTTGCCGGGAAGCTAGAGTAAGTAGTTCGCCAGTTAATAGTTTGCGCAACGTTGTT
GCCATTGCTACAGGCATCGTGGTGTCACGCTCGTCGTTTGGTATGGCTTCATTCAGCTCCGGTTCCCAAC
GATCAAGGCGAGTTACATGATCCCCCATGTTGTGCAAAAAAGCGGTTAGCTCCTTCGGTCCTCCGATCGT
TGTCAGAAGTAAGTTGGCCGCAGTGTTATCACTCATGGTTATGGCAGCACTGCATAATTCTCTTACTGTC
ATGCCATCCGTAAGATGCTTTTCTGTGACTGGTGAGTACTCAACCAAGTCATTCTGAGAATAGTGTATGC
GGCGACCGAGTTGCTCTTGCCCGGCGTCAATACGGGATAATACCGCGCCACATAGCAGAACTTTAAAAGT
GCTCATCATTGGAAAACGTTCTTCGGGGCGAAAACTCTCAAGGATCTTACCGCTGTTGAGATCCAGTTCG
ATGTAACCCACTCGTGCACCCAACTGATCTTCAGCATCTTTTACTTTCACCAGCGTTTCTGGGTGAGCAA
AAACAGGAAGGCAAAATGCCGCAAAAAAGGGAATAAGGGCGACACGGAAATGTTGAATACTCATACTCTT
CCTTTTTCAATATTATTGAAGCATTTATCAGGGTTATTGTCTCATGAGCGGATACATATTTGAATGTATT
TAGAAAAATAAACAAATAGGGGTTCCGCGCACATTTCCCCGAAAAGTGCCACCTGACGTCTAAGAAACCA
