>Addgene plasmid #121035 | T16m | depositor partial sequence | sequence record 230124 | insert sequence
AGGTACGGTCGGTACCAAAGACGAACAATAAGACGCTGAAAAGCGTCTTTTTTCGTTTTGGTCCCGGCTT
